Addgene plasmid #100598: pPV-H1-ccdB-mEF1α-RiH
Purpose: (Empty Backbone) piggyBac vector for sgRNA cloning
Depositing lab: Akitsu Hotta. Depositing organization: Kyoto University, Center for iPS Cell Research and Application. Publication: Site-specific randomization of the endogenous genome by a regulatable CRISPR-Cas9 piggyBac system in human cells. Ishida K, Xu H, Sasakawa N, Lung MSY, Kudryashev JA, Gee P, Hotta A. Sci Rep. 2018 Jan 10;8(1):310. doi: 10.1038/s41598-017-18568-4. PubMed 29321585.
Backbone
  Vector backbone: pPV piggyBac vector
  Backbone manufacturer: Hotta Lab at CiRA, Kyoto University
  Backbone size (bp): 7779
  Modifications to backbone: pUC19 based piggyBac vector backbone with a cloning site (BamHI-EcoRI) for sgRNA or shRNA.
  Vector type: Mammalian Expression ; piggyBac vector
  Promoter: Human H1 PolIII promoter, human FTH1 promoter, mouse EEF1A1 intronic enhancer
  Selectable markers: Hygromycin ; mRFP1 fluorescent protein
Growth in bacteria
  Bacterial resistance: Ampicillin, 100 μg/mL
  Growth temperature: 37°C
  Growth strain: ccdB Survival
  Copy number: High Copy
Gene/Insert
  Cloning method: Restriction Enzyme
Terms and licenses: Academic/Nonprofit Terms; Industry Terms: Not Available to Industry
Depositor comments: The piggyBac transposase can be obtained directly from Transposagen
How to cite: pPV-H1-ccdB-mEF1α-RiH was a gift from Akitsu Hotta (Addgene plasmid # 100598 ; http://n2t.net/addgene:100598 ; RRID:Addgene_100598)
