[The description below was written by a language model from this plasmid's Addgene catalogue record and pLannotate feature annotations shown in this document.]
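Description:
pPV-H1-ccdB-mEF1α-RiH is an empty 7,779 bp piggyBac transposon vector for mammalian cells, built on a pUC19-derived backbone and intended as a recipient for sgRNA (or shRNA) sequences. In bacteria it replicates from a high-copy ColE1/pUC origin and is selected with ampicillin through the β-lactamase gene. Because it carries a functional ccdB toxin gene, it must be propagated in a ccdB-tolerant strain.

The cloning position lies downstream of the human H1 RNA polymerase III promoter, where a stuffer containing a ccdA fragment, ccdB and an attR2 Gateway site is annotated. According to the record, guide or hairpin sequences are inserted by restriction cloning between BamHI and EcoRI. Replacing the ccdB stuffer would provide negative selection against uncut parental plasmid in standard E. coli strains.

A separate Pol II marker cassette ("RiH") is described as driven by the human FTH1 promoter combined with the mouse EEF1A1 intronic enhancer. The annotation detects the mouse EF-1α intron but not the FTH1 promoter itself. This cassette expresses codon-optimised mRFP1, followed by a foot-and-mouth disease virus IRES and the hygromycin phosphotransferase gene (hph), and ends in a human EF-1α polyadenylation signal. A single bicistronic transcript therefore provides both red fluorescence and hygromycin resistance for identifying and selecting stably modified cells.

The piggyBac terminal repeats are not picked up in the feature table, although the catalogue entry identifies the plasmid as a piggyBac vector. Genomic integration requires piggyBac transposase supplied from a separate source. The associated work used this system for regulatable CRISPR-Cas9 genome editing in human cells.
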