Features (pLannotate 1.2.2; 16 found; start..end, strand, type, name):
    188..1135    +  intron         mEF-1α intron: intron upstream of the start codon of mouse EF-1α
   1187..1864    +  CDS            mRFP1: monomeric derivative of DsRed (Campbell et al., 2002) mammalian codon-optimized
   1873..2317    +  misc_feature   FMDV IRES: internal ribosome entry site (IRES) of the foot-and-mouth disease virus
   2351..2369    +  promoter       tac promoter (fragment): strong E. coli promoter; hybrid between the trp and lac UV5 promoters
   2389..2407    +  promoter       T7 promoter: promoter for bacteriophage T7 RNA polymerase
   2417..3439    +  CDS            hph: KHYB_ECOLX - Experimental evidence at protein level: Swiss-Prot protein existence level 1. The aminoglycoside phosphotransferases achieve inactivation of their antibiotic substrates by phosphorylation. Only phosphorylates hygromycin and closely related compounds such as demethyl analogs and destomycin. From Escherichia coli.
   3454..3846    +  polyA_signal   EF-1α poly(A) signal (fragment): human EF-1α polyadenylation signal
   4284..4340    -  CDS            lacI (fragment): lac repressor; lacI; The lac repressor binds to the lac operator to inhibit transcription in E. coli. This inhibition can be relieved by adding lactose or isopropyl-β-D-thiogalactopyranoside (IPTG).
   4523..5111    -  rep_origin     ori: high-copy-number ColE1/pMB1/pBR322/pUC origin of replication
   5282..6142    -  CDS            AmpR: β-lactamase; bla; confers resistance to ampicillin, carbenicillin, and related antibiotics
   6143..6247    -  promoter       AmpR promoter: bla
   6710..6924    +  promoter       H1 promoter: human H1 RNA promoter
   6926..7008    +  intron         PDK intron (fragment): pdk; modified pyruvate orthophosphate dikinase intron from Flaveria trinervia 3.0
   7099..7257    +  CDS            ccdA (fragment): CCDA_ECO57 - Also known as H, letA. Experimental evidence at protein level: Swiss-Prot protein existence level 1. Antitoxin component of a type II toxin-antitoxin (TA) system which inhibits the post-segregational killing (PSK) of plasmid-free cells, also referred to as a plasmid addiction system. Binds to and blocks the activity of CcdB; will also remove bound CcdB protein from the CcdB-GyrA complex by forming a CcdA-CcdB complex, a process termed rejuvenation. Functions as a transcriptional corepressor for the ccdAB operon, repression also requires CcdB (By similarity). From Escherichia coli
   7262..7564    +  CDS            ccdB: CCDB_ECOLI - Also known as G, letB, letD. Experimental evidence at protein level: Swiss-Prot protein existence level 1. Toxic component of a type II toxin-antitoxin (TA) system, functioning in plasmid maintainence. Responsible for the post- segregational killing (PSK) of plasmid-free cells, also referred to as a plasmid addiction system. Half-life of over 2 hours. Cell killing by CcdB is accompanied by filamentation, defects in chromosome and plasmid segregation, defects in cell division, formation of anucleate cells, decreased DNA synthesis and plasmid loss. Interferes with the activity of DN
   7608..7732    -  protein_bind   attR2: mutant version of attR; recombination site for the Gateway® LR reaction LR Clonase™
>Addgene plasmid #100598 | pPV-H1-ccdB-mEF1α-RiH | addgene full sequence | sequence record 206009 | Addgene NGS Result
GCTCTAGACTAGTGCGGCCGCCCCTCCCCCACAGCAGGGGCGGGGTCCCGCGCCCACCGGAAGGAGCGGG
CTCGGGGCGGGCGGCGCTGATTGGCCGGGGCGGGCCTGACGCCGACGCGGCTATAAGAGACCACAAGCGA
CCCGCAGGGCCAGACGTTCTTCGCCGAAGCTTGCCGTCAGAACGCAGGTGAGGGGCGGGTGTGGCTTCCG
CGGGCCGCCGAGCTGGAGGTCCTGCTCCGAGCGGGCCGGGCCCCGCTGTCGTCGGCGGGGATTAGCTGCG
AGCATTCCCGCTTCGAGTTGCGGGCGGCGCGGGAGGCAGAGTGCGAGGCCTAGCGGCAACCCCGTAGCCT
CGCCTCGTGTCCGGCTTGAGGCCTAGCGTGGTGTCCGCGCCGCCGCCGCGTGCTACTCCGGCCGCACTCT
GGTCTTTTTTTTTTTTGTTGTTGTTGCCCTGCTGCCTTCGATTGCCGTTCAGCAATAGGGGCTAACAAAG
GGAGGGTGCGGGGCTTGCTCGCCCGGAGCCCGGAGAGGTCATGGTTGGGGAGGAATGGAGGGACAGGAGT
GGCGGCTGGGGCCCGCCCGCCTTCGGAGCACATGTCCGACGCCACCTGGATGGGGCGAGGCCTGGGGTTT
TTCCCGAAGCAACCAGGCTGGGGTTAGCGTGCCGAGGCCATGTGGCCCCAGCACCCGGCACGATCTGGCT
TGGCGGCGCCGCGTTGCCCTGCCTCCCTAACTAGGGTGAGGCCATCCCGTCCGGCACCAGTTGCGTGCGT
GGAAAGATGGCCGCTCCCGGGCCCTGTTGCAAGGAGCTCAAAATGGAGGACGCGGCAGCCCGGTGGAGCG
GGCGGGTGAGTCACCCACACAAAGGAAGAGGGCCTGGTCCCTCACCGGCTGCTGCTTCCTGTGACCCCGT
GGTCCTATCGGCCGCAATAGTCACCTCGGGCTTTTGAGCACGGCTAGTCGCGGCGGGGGGAGGGGATGTA
ATGGCGTTGGAGTTTGTTCACATTTGGTGGGTGGAGACTAGTCAGGCCAGCCTGGCGCTGGAAGTCATTT
TTGGAATTTGTCCCCTTGAGTTTTGAGCGGAGCTAATTCTCGGGCTTCTTAGCGGTTCAAAGGTATCTTT
TAAACCCTTTTTTAGGTGTTGTGAAAACCACCGCTAATTCAAAGCAACCGGTGATATCGGATCACCATGG
CCTCCTCCGAGGACGTCATCAAGGAGTTCATGCGCTTCAAGGTGCGCATGGAGGGCTCCGTGAACGGCCA
CGAGTTCGAGATCGAGGGCGAGGGCGAGGGCCGCCCCTACGAGGGCACCCAGACCGCCAAGCTGAAGGTG
ACCAAGGGCGGCCCCCTGCCCTTCGCCTGGGACATCCTGTCCCCTCAGTTCCAGTACGGCTCCAAGGCCT
ACGTGAAGCACCCCGCCGACATCCCCGACTACTTGAAGCTGTCCTTCCCCGAGGGCTTCAAGTGGGAGCG
CGTGATGAACTTCGAGGACGGCGGCGTGGTGACCGTGACCCAGGACTCCTCCCTGCAGGACGGCGAGTTC
ATCTACAAGGTGAAGCTGCGCGGCACCAACTTCCCCTCCGACGGCCCCGTAATGCAGAAGAAGACCATGG
GCTGGGAGGCCTCCACCGAGCGGATGTACCCCGAGGACGGCGCCCTGAAGGGCGAGATCAAGATGAGGCT
GAAGCTGAAGGACGGCGGCCACTACGACGCCGAGGTCAAGACCACCTACATGGCCAAGAAGCCCGTGCAG
CTGCCCGGCGCCTACAAGACCGACATCAAGCTGGACATCACCTCCCACAACGAGGACTACACCATCGTGG
AACAGTACGAGCGCGCCGAGGGCCGCCACTCCACCGGCGCCTAATACCTAGGAGCAGGTTTCCCCAATGA
CACAAAACGTGCAACTTGAAACTCCGCCTGGTCTTTCCAGGTCTAGAGGGGTAACACTTTGTACTGCGTT
TGGCTCCACGCTCGATCCACTGGCGAGTGTTAGTAACAGCACTGTTGCTTCGTAGCGGAGCATGACGGCC
GTGGGAACTCCTCCTTGGTAACAAGGACCCACGGGGCCAAAAGCCACGCCCACACGGGCCCGTCATGTGT
GCAACCCCAGCACGGCGACTTTACTGCGAAACCCACTTTAAAGTGACATTGAAACTGGTACCCACACACT
GGTGACAGGCTAAGGATGCCCTTCAGGTACCCCGAGGTAACACGCGACACTCGGGATCTGAGAAGGGGAC
TGGGGCTTCTATAAAAGCGCTCGGTTTAAAAAGCTTCTATGCCTGAATAGGTGACCGGAGGTCGGCACCT
TTCCTTTGCAATTACTGACCCTATGAATACAACTGACTGTTTGACAATTAATCATCGGCATAGTATATCG
GCATAGTATAATACGACTCACTATAGGAGGGCCACCATGAAGAAACCTGAACTGACAGCAACTTCTGTTG
AGAAGTTTCTCATTGAAAAATTTGATTCTGTTTCTGATCTCATGCAGCTGTCTGAAGGTGAAGAAAGCAG
AGCCTTTTCTTTTGATGTTGGAGGAAGAGGTTATGTTCTGAGGGTCAATTCTTGTGCTGATGGTTTTTAC
AAAGACAGATATGTTTACAGACACTTTGCCTCTGCTGCTCTGCCAATTCCAGAAGTTCTGGACATTGGAG
AATTTTCTGAATCTCTCACCTACTGCATCAGCAGAAGAGCACAAGGAGTCACTCTCCAGGATCTCCCTGA
AACTGAGCTGCCAGCTGTTCTGCAACCTGTTGCTGAAGCAATGGATGCCATTGCAGCAGCTGATCTGAGC
CAAACCTCTGGATTTGGTCCTTTTGGTCCCCAAGGCATTGGTCAGTACACCACTTGGAGGGATTTCATTT
GTGCCATTGCTGATCCTCATGTCTATCACTGGCAGACTGTGATGGATGACACAGTTTCTGCTTCTGTTGC
TCAGGCACTGGATGAACTCATGCTGTGGGCAGAAGATTGTCCTGAAGTCAGACACCTGGTCCATGCTGAT
TTTGGAAGCAACAATGTTCTGACAGACAATGGCAGAATCACTGCAGTCATTGACTGGTCTGAAGCCATGT
TTGGAGATTCTCAATATGAGGTTGCCAACATTTTTTTTTGGAGACCTTGGCTGGCTTGCATGGAACAACA
AACAAGATATTTTGAAAGAAGACACCCAGAACTGGCTGGTTCCCCCAGACTGAGAGCCTACATGCTCAGA
ATTGGCCTGGACCAACTGTATCAATCTCTGGTTGATGGAAACTTTGATGATGCTGCTTGGGCACAAGGAA
GATGTGATGCCATTGTGAGGTCTGGTGCTGGAACTGTTGGAAGAACTCAAATTGCAAGAAGGTCTGCTGC
TGTTTGGACTGATGGATGTGTTGAAGTTCTGGCTGACTCTGGAAACAGGAGACCCTCCACAAGACCCAGA
GCCAAGGAATGAATATTAGCTAGATTATCCCTAATACCTGCCACCCCACTCTTAATCAGTGGTGGAAGAA
CGGTCTCAGAACTGTTTGTTTCAATTGGCCATTTAAGTTTAGTAGTAAAAGACTGGTTAATGATAACAAT
GCATCGTAAAACCTTCAGAAGGAAAGGAGAATGTTTTGTGGACCACTTTGGTTTTCTTTTTTGCGTGTGG
CAGTTTTAAGTTATTAGTTTTTAAAATCAGTACTTTTTAATGGAAACAACTTGACCAAAAATTTGTCACA
GAATTTTGAGACCCATTAAAAAAGTTAAATGAGAAACCTGTGTGTTCCTTTGGTCAACACCGAGACATTT
AGGTGAAAGACATCTAATTCTGGTTTTACGAATCTGGAAACTTCTTGAAAATGTAATTCTTGAGTTTACC
TCGAGTTAATTAACCAACAAGCTCGTCATCGCTTTGCAGAAGAGCAGAGAGGATATGCTCATCGTCTAAA
GAACTACCCATTTTATTATATATTAGTCACGATATCTATAACAAGAAAATATATATATAATAAGTTATCA
CGTAAGTAGAACATGAAATAACAATATAATTATCGTATGAGTTAAATCTTAAAAGTCACGTAAAAGATAA
TCATGCGTCATTTTGACTCACGCGGTCGTTATAGTTCAAAATCAGTGACACTTACCGCATTGACAAGCAC
GCCTCACGGGAGCTCCAAGCGGCGACTGAGATGTCCTAAATGCACAGCGACGGATTCGCGCTATTTAGAA
AGAGAGAGCAATATTTCAAGAATGCATGCGTCAATTTTACGCAGACTATCTTTCTAGGGTTAATACGTAT
AATACATATGATTCAGCTGCATTAATGAATCGGCCAACGCGCGGGGAGAGGCGGTTTGCGTATTGGGCGC
TCTTCCGCTTCCTCGCTCACTGACTCGCTGCGCTCGGTCGTTCGGCTGCGGCGAGCGGTATCAGCTCACT
CAAAGGCGGTAATACGGTTATCCACAGAATCAGGGGATAACGCAGGAAAGAACATGTGAGCAAAAGGCCA
GCAAAAGGCCAGGAACCGTAAAAAGGCCGCGTTGCTGGCGTTTTTCCATAGGCTCCGCCCCCCTGACGAG
CATCACAAAAATCGACGCTCAAGTCAGAGGTGGCGAAACCCGACAGGACTATAAAGATACCAGGCGTTTC
CCCCTGGAAGCTCCCTCGTGCGCTCTCCTGTTCCGACCCTGCCGCTTACCGGATACCTGTCCGCCTTTCT
CCCTTCGGGAAGCGTGGCGCTTTCTCATAGCTCACGCTGTAGGTATCTCAGTTCGGTGTAGGTCGTTCGC
TCCAAGCTGGGCTGTGTGCACGAACCCCCCGTTCAGCCCGACCGCTGCGCCTTATCCGGTAACTATCGTC
TTGAGTCCAACCCGGTAAGACACGACTTATCGCCACTGGCAGCAGCCACTGGTAACAGGATTAGCAGAGC
GAGGTATGTAGGCGGTGCTACAGAGTTCTTGAAGTGGTGGCCTAACTACGGCTACACTAGAAGAACAGTA
TTTGGTATCTGCGCTCTGCTGAAGCCAGTTACCTTCGGAAAAAGAGTTGGTAGCTCTTGATCCGGCAAAC
AAACCACCGCTGGTAGCGGTGGTTTTTTTGTTTGCAAGCAGCAGATTACGCGCAGAAAAAAAGGATCTCA
AGAAGATCCTTTGATCTTTTCTACGGGGTCTGACGCTCAGTGGAACGAAAACTCACGTTAAGGGATTTTG
GTCATGAGATTATCAAAAAGGATCTTCACCTAGATCCTTTTAAATTAAAAATGAAGTTTTAAATCAATCT
AAAGTATATATGAGTAAACTTGGTCTGACAGTTACCAATGCTTAATCAGTGAGGCACCTATCTCAGCGAT
CTGTCTATTTCGTTCATCCATAGTTGCCTGACTCCCCGTCGTGTAGATAACTACGATACGGGAGGGCTTA
CCATCTGGCCCCAGTGCTGCAATGATACCGCGAGACCCACGCTCACCGGCTCCAGATTTATCAGCAATAA
ACCAGCCAGCCGGAAGGGCCGAGCGCAGAAGTGGTCCTGCAACTTTATCCGCCTCCATCCAGTCTATTAA
TTGTTGCCGGGAAGCTAGAGTAAGTAGTTCGCCAGTTAATAGTTTGCGCAACGTTGTTGCCATTGCTACA
GGCATCGTGGTGTCACGCTCGTCGTTTGGTATGGCTTCATTCAGCTCCGGTTCCCAACGATCAAGGCGAG
TTACATGATCCCCCATGTTGTGCAAAAAAGCGGTTAGCTCCTTCGGTCCTCCGATCGTTGTCAGAAGTAA
GTTGGCCGCAGTGTTATCACTCATGGTTATGGCAGCACTGCATAATTCTCTTACTGTCATGCCATCCGTA
AGATGCTTTTCTGTGACTGGTGAGTACTCAACCAAGTCATTCTGAGAATAGTGTATGCGGCGACCGAGTT
GCTCTTGCCCGGCGTCAATACGGGATAATACCGCGCCACATAGCAGAACTTTAAAAGTGCTCATCATTGG
AAAACGTTCTTCGGGGCGAAAACTCTCAAGGATCTTACCGCTGTTGAGATCCAGTTCGATGTAACCCACT
CGTGCACCCAACTGATCTTCAGCATCTTTTACTTTCACCAGCGTTTCTGGGTGAGCAAAAACAGGAAGGC
AAAATGCCGCAAAAAAGGGAATAAGGGCGACACGGAAATGTTGAATACTCATACTCTTCCTTTTTCAATA
TTATTGAAGCATTTATCAGGGTTATTGTCTCATGAGCGGATACATATTTGAATGTATTTAGAAAAATAAA
CAAATAGGGGTTCCGCGCACATTTCCCCGAAAAGTGCCACCTGACGTCATCTGTTAACATTATACGCGTT
TAACCCTAGAAAGATAATCATATTGTGACGTACGTTAAAGATAATCATGCGTAAAATTGACGCATGTGTT
TTATCGGTCTGTATATCGAGGTTTATTTATTAATTTGAATAGATATTAAGTTTTATTATATTTACACTTA
CATACTAATAATAAATTCAACAAACAATTTATTTATGTTTATTTATTTATTAAAAAAAAACAAAAACTCA
AAATTTCTTCTATAAAGTAACAAAACTTTTAAACATTCTCTCTTTTACAAAAATAAACTTATTTTGTACT
TTAAAAACAGTCATGTTGTATTATAAAATAAGTAATTAGCTTAACCTATACATAATAGAAACAAATTATA
CTTATTAGTCAGTCAGAAACAACTTTGGCACATATCAATATTATGCTCTGCTAGCGTTTGAACGCTGACG
TCATCAACCCGCTCCAAGGAATCGCGGGCCCAGTGTCACTAGGCGGGAACACCCAGCGCGCGTGCGCCCT
GGCAGGAAGATGGCTGTGAGGGACAGGGGAGTGGCGCCCTGCAATATTTGCATGTCGCTATGTGTTCTGG
GAAATCACCATAAACGTGAAATGTCTTTGGATTTGGGAATCTTATAAGTTCTGTATGAGACCACTTGGAT
CCGGCTTACTAAAAGCCAGATAACAGTATGCGTATTTGCGCGCTGATTTTTGCGGTATAAGAATATATAC
TGATATGTATACCCGAAGTATGTCAAAAAGAGGTATGCTATGAAGCAGCGTATTACAGTGACAGTTGACA
GCGACAGCTATCAGTTGCTCAAGGCATATATGATGTCAATATCTCCGGTCTGGTAAGCACAACCATGCAG
AATGAAGCCCGTCGTCTGCGTGCCGAACGCTGGAAAGCGGAAAATCAGGAAGGGATGGCTGAGGTCGCCC
GGTTTATTGAAATGAACGGCTCTTTTGCTGACGAGAACAGGGGCTGGTGAAATGCAGTTTAAGGTTTACA
CCTATAAAAGAGAGAGCCGTTATCGTCTGTTTGTGGATGTACAGAGTGATATTATTGACACGCCCGGGCG
ACGGATGGTGATCCCCCTGGCCAGTGCACGTCTGCTGTCAGATAAAGTCTCCCGTGAACTTTACCCGGTG
GTGCATATCGGGGATGAAAGCTGGCGCATGATGACCACCGATATGGCCAGTGTGCCGGTCTCCGTTATCG
GGGAAGAAGTGGCTGATCTCAGCCACCGCGAAAATGACATCAAAAACGCCATTAACCTGATGTTCTGGGG
AATATAAATGTCAGGCTCCCTTATACACAGCCAGTCTGCAGGTCGACCATAGTGACTGGATATGTTGTGT
TTTACAGTATTATGTAGTCTGTTTTTTATGCAAAATCTAATTTAATATATTGATATTTATATCATTTTAC
GTTTCTCGTTCAGCTTTCTTGTACAAAGTGGTGATCTAGCTAAAACGCGGCCTCGAATCGAATTCAAACC
CGGGCGATC
